>Addgene plasmid #225318 | pXD80ENSF7.3-Dadh-ΔElen0473(ElA2) | addgene full sequence | sequence record 466014 | Addgene NGS Result
GGCGGGCTGGCCGGCCTTCTAAAACAATTCATCCAGTAAAATATAATATTTTATTTTCTCCCAATCAGGC
TTGATCCCCAGTAAGTCAAAAAATAGCTCGACATACTGTTCTTCCCCGATATCCTCCCTGATCGACCGGA
CGCAGAAGGCAATGTCATACCACTTGTCCGCCCTGCCGCTTCTCCCAAGATCAATAAAGCCACTTACTTT
GCCATCTTTCACAAAGATGTTGCTGTCTCCCAGGTCGCCGTGGGAAAAGACAAGTTCCTCTTCGGGCTTT
TCCGTCTTTAAAAAATCATACAGCTCGCGCGGATCTTTAAATGGAGTGTCTTCTTCCCAGTTTTCGCAAT
CCACATCGGCCAGATCGTTATTCAGTAAGTAATCCAATTCGGCTAAGCGGCTGTCTAAGCTATTCGTATA
GGGACAATCCGATATGTCGATGGAGTGAAAGAGCCTGATGCACTCCGCATACAGCTCGATAATCTTTTCA
GGGCTTTGTTCATCTTCATACTCTTCCGAGCAAAGGACGCCATCGGCCTCACTCATGAGCAGATTGCTCC
AGCCATCATGCCGTTCAAAGTGCAGGACCTTTGGAACAGGCAGCTTTCCTTCCAGCCATAGCATCATGTC
CTTTTCCCGTTCCACATCATAGGTGGTCCCTTTATACCGGCTGTCCGTCATTTTTAAATATAGGTTTTCA
TTTTCTCCCACCAGCTTATATACCTTAGCAGGAGACATTCCTTCCGTATCTTTTACGCAGCGGTATTTTT
CGATCAGTTTTTTCAATTCCGGTGATATTCTCATTTTAGCCATGATGTTTAACTTTGTTTTAGGGCGACT
GCCCTGCTGCGTAACATCGTTGCTGCTCCATAACATCAAACATCGACCCACGGCGTAACGCGCTTGCTGC
TTGGATGCCCGAGGCATAGACTGTACCCCAAAAAAACAGTCATAACAAGCCATGAAAACCGCCACTGCGC
CGTTACCACCGCTGCGTTCGGTCAAGGTTCTGGACCAGTTGCGTGAGCGCATACGCTACTTGCATTACAG
CTTACGAACCGAACAGGCTTATGTCCACTGGGTTCGTGCCTTCATCCGTTTCCACGGTGTGCGTCACCCG
GCAACCTTGGGCAGCAGCGAAGTCGAGGCATTTCTGTCCTGGCTGGCGAACGAGCGCAAGGTTTCGGTCT
CCACGCATTCGAAACCGGTATCCCGCCGCCGCCGCCGGATACCGGTTTCGAATTGAGATTGCCACCTGAC
GTCTAAGAAACCATTATTATCATGACATTAACCTATAAAAATAGGCGTATCACGAGGCCCTTTCGTCTTC
AAGGCGAAAAAACCCCGCCGAAGCGGGGTTTTTTGCGAAATATAATGACCCTCTTGATAACCCAAGAGGG
CATTTTTTAGGAACGGTTATTTGATTATTAATCCGGCGGCAACTGAAACGATTCGGATCCTGTATTACTA
TTCTGAATTCGCGGCCGCTTCTAGATTTAGTACATCAGGACCACTGGGTAGCCCAGCTGGTAGATCAGCA
CGCGAAACATCACGGAGGTGGCCAGCGCGCCGATGGCGGCGACGACCATGAGCGTCTTGGAGGCGCCCAC
CTTCTTCTTCGCCACGAAGGCGCAGGCCGCAGCCACGATCACGGAGACGATGGAGCCCCAGAACATGGGC
GCTCCCGCGCCGGACACCATGACGGTCATCAGGCTGTCGACGTGCGTGGGGGCCGTGGTCATCGATGTCG
GGTCGGCGTAGTAGCCGAATTGCGCGATCTTCGCCATGGCGCAGGCGATGACGAACACCACGTCGGCCAC
GATCTGCACGAGGGCCGCGATGAACGTCAGCTGGATGCCCGTCGCCTCGACGGCCTCGTCCTTCTTCAGG
ATGGAGATCAGCCAGACGGCCGCGGCGCCCAGGAGGCACGCGTTGCCCAGATAGAACGCCACGAGCGCCA
GGCCCCACGCGGGACGGGCCGGCATGAGGTAGGAGTGCGCGGTGGCGACCATCATGAGCACGGCAACCGC
GAGGGTCGCCCAGGCCAGCGCCTTGGGAACGGGCTTGCCGCCTCGAAGGACCACGAACCATGCGACGATG
ACGATGGCCAGCGCCACGCATCCGATGAGCTCCTGGGTGATGCCCGACGTGATGTGCCCGAAGCCGTTGA
AGATGCGCTCCCAGTGCTCGAGGTGCAGGAAGGCTCCGATGCCGCCTACCACCAGCGAGACGGCGGACGT
GATGAGCGCGGTCATCTGCAGGTTCCTGCCCTGGCCCTTGAGCGCCAGGATGGACATGCCGCCCAGCGTG
CCGCAGGTCAAGCATACGAACAGCGTGAAGATGACGAGAGGCCACTGCGTTTCCATTACTCATCACCTCC
TTCCCAGTGATGGTCGCGTAGGATGTAGGAGTACGACGGCTTGTTGCCCACGTCGGGCAGCTTGTGCACG
TCGGCGTCGGTGAACGGCTCCAGGAACTCCACCATCTTGCGGCGCTTGCCCAGCGGGTCCTCGGAGCCCT
CGAACGACTCGTAGCCGGCCTCGGTGTCGCCGATCCAGCGGGCGTTGCCGCCGCACTGGCTGACGCACTG
GGGCAGCTCGCCCTGCGACAGCTTCTGCTCGCACAGCGTGCACTTCTCGACGACCTTCTCCTCCTCGTTG
AGGTAGCGGACGCCGTAGGGGCAGGCCATGACGCAGAACTGGCAGCCGATGCACTTCTCCTTGTCGATCT
GGATGGAGCCGTCCTCGGCCACGTGCGACGCCTCGGTGGGGCACACCTTCACGCACTCGGGGTTCTCGCA
GTGCTGGCAGCTGATGGGCAGGAAGTACATGTACACGTCGGGGTACTGCCCTGATCCGCCCGGGATGGGG
TTCGGCCCCACGCGCACCACTTTGTTCCAGTAGCTGCCGATGGGCACGTTGTTGACCGCCTTGCAGGCGA
CCGAGCACGCCAGGCAGCCCACGCACCGGTTGAGGTCGGTGATGATAGCCTTCGTCATGGTTCAGTGATG
GTGATGGTGATGGTGATGCTCGAGTGCGGCCTCCCTCCCTTCGTAGGTAGGCAGCCATTCCTTCAGACGG
GGGTCGTCGGAGGTATGGATGATGGGCGTGCCGGTGGAGTCGCACGGCACGGGGTTGTTGAACGGCGAGT
TCTCGGGCGTGGCCTTGTAGATCTTCACCTGGTAGGCGCGCAGGTTGGACGTGCCGGAGTGCGGGTCCTG
GGCGTAGTGGTCGATCAGCTGGTTCACCTGGGAGAACTGCCAGCCGTGGCCGGCGTCCTTCACCTCGGGG
TACCACCACGTGTGCTCGAGGTTGATGACGTCTTCCTTCACGCCGTAGTACAGGTCAGCCACTTCGCGGA
TCTTGCCCCACTCGGTTTCGATCCACACCCAGTCGCCCTGCTCGATGCCGTACTCGGCGGCCGTCTTCGG
GTTGATCTCCACGCGCGGCACGGGCCACAGCTCGCGGCACCAGGGAAGCTGGCGATGCTCGGAGTGGAAG
TACACCGGGATGCGACGGCCGGTGGTGGCGGTCAGCGGGTACTCCTTGATGCGGTCGCCGTCCTTCGGGC
CGTGAGGCGGCTCGGTGTAGGTGGGAAGCCTCCACTCGGGATGGTCGGGATGGTGCGATTCCATGACGGT
GGACCAGATCTCCTGCTTCATCGTCGGGGTGAACCAGCCCGGCTTCCAGTCGCCGATGCCCTTGCCGGCC
GTGTAGTCGAGGCGGCCCCACACGCGGTCGCGTGCGCGCATCGCGCCGGTCTGGTAGCGGCGGTACGTGC
CCCAGTTGCGCGGCTCGATGTCCTTCGCCTGCCACCAGCCGTGCTCCTGGAAGGCCTTGACGTACTCGTC
CCACGTCTTGTACTTGGGCGTGACCTCGGCCATCGGAACGCCGTGGCGCTCGAACGTGGGCTTGCCGTTC
TCGACGTGCCACGTGGTGTAGGTCAGCTCGTCGTCGGTGAGCAGCTTGATGGAGTCGTCCAGCTGCCAGT
TGATGTCGGGCCACTCGTTGCCCGGCTCGTCGGTCCACTTCCAGTTCATGCGGCGGGCGAGGTCCATGAC
GATCTCGGGATCGTACTTGGCTTCCGCGGGCGGCTGCACGCACTTGACCGTGGCGCCCATGGCGCCGGCG
GAACCTTGGCTGGCGCGCGGCGAGTTGAGCTCGATCCAATGGGCCACCGGCAGGATGATGTCGGCGGTGT
CGTTCTGCGGCGTGTGCCACAGGTTGAGGTCCACGTAGAAGTCAAGCGAGCACAGGGCCTCCCAGGCGCG
CGTGGTGTTCGTCTGGCTCATGAAGTTGCCGGACTCGTTCCAGAGGGCGCGCACCGGGTAGGGGTCGCCC
GTGATGACGGCGTCCCACAGCGAATGGCTGTCGCACCAGTACTGCCACCAGCCCAGAAGCGGGAACTTGT
CGATGCCGATCTGCTTGCGGTTGACTTCCTCCGGCGGGGTGGTGGCGCCGGGGGCCCAGGCGCTGAAGCC
CTGGAGGTCGCCGTCGATGGGGACGATGGTCGGGCCGCGGTTGCCGCCCGGGGTGTCCATGTTGCCGGTG
ATGCCCACGAGGTTGTCGAAGGCGCGGCAGTTCTGGATGGCGCTGCAGAAGTGCTCGACCGCCAGCATGT
ACTGGATGCCGCCGTTGCCGTAGCCGGTGGACGGGTCGATGCGCGTGCCGTAGGCCGTGGCCGCCGCCTC
GATCTCGGAGGCGGGGATGCCGGTGATCTCGGCCGCCACCTCGGGCTTGTACTCGGCGGCGCGGGCCTTG
TAGTGCTCCCACACCGGCTTGACCTTCACGGTCTTGCCGTCCTTCAGCGTGATCTCGAACTCGCCTTCCA
GCGCGGGGTCGATGGCGGGGTCGAACGGCATGGGATCGGGCAGCCAGCCCTGCGTCTGGCCCGGCAGCAG
GTTGTCCTGCGCGGCCTCGCGGCCTTGGCGCGCCTTCTCGGAGTCGTAGTTCTCGCCCTCCCAGAAGCCG
CCGGTCTCGTCGATGACGCCTTCCTGGTCGGCGTTGAACCAGGTGAACGCGCCGTACTCGTGCTCGACGC
CCTCGGCCTTCAGCTTCTCCCAGTTGTTGTCGTACACGAGGAACTTATAGGGGCTGCCGCCCTCCTTGAT
GTCGCTTTCCTTGAGCAGCGCGGTTTTCACGTCCCAGTAGGAACCGTCGGTGCGCACGGTGGGGAAGCCG
GAGGGCTCCATGTCCTCGCACACGAGGAACGGGGCGTTCGTCCACTTCTTCACGTACAGCTCGTCGTAGA
GCTTCTTCTCGATGATGACGTTCGTCCAGGCCAGGGCCAGGGCGCCGTCGGTGCCGGGGCGCAGGTGCTG
CCAGTAGTCGGCTTCCTTGCCCATGTTGGCCATGCGGGGGTCGACGCTGATGTGCACGTCGGCGCGCGAT
GCCACGTCCACCGTGGTGCGGCAGGAGTCGTCGTAGTTGGACAGCTCGGACGCGCCGCCCCACTGCACGT
ACACTTTCGGGCGCGTGATGGTTTCCATCCACGACATGGCGAACTGCGACACCATGGTGGTGGCGAAGTG
GCGCGGGCCCTTGCAGATCTGCCAGGCCTCAACGTTGTTCGGCGTTTCCAGCATGTTCTTCAGGATGGAC
TCCGAGTGCATGCACCAGATGCGCGACGTGCCCACCTGGCAGGCGATGGCCTCGCCGCCGTGCTTCGCCT
TGATGTCCATGAAGTTGTCCACGATGGACTGCATGGCCTCGTCCCACGAGATGCGCTGCCAGCCGGGCTC
CTCGCCCTTCGGGTTCGTGCGCTTCATGGGATAGTGCAGACGGTCGGGGTGGTACGCCGCCTGGATGGAC
GACTGCGACTTCGTGCAGCAGTTGCCCATGGACTGGAACGCTCCCTCGTCGCCCTCGACGCGTATGGCCC
GCCCGTTCTGGACGATGACCTTGACGCCGCACTCCATCTTGCCGCAGCCGCGGCAGCACGTTTTCACGGC
CACGGTGTCGTTGCCGGACACGCTGCTGTACGTCTCTTCGGCCAGCGCGGTGTGCGTCGAAGCGCCGAAC
GCCGCGGCTGCCGCACCGGTGATGGCGGCGGTCTTGACGAACGTGCGTCGTGACATGGTCAGGTTACCCA
TACTCCTCCTCCTTCTTTCTCCTCGTTCTCGTCTTGCTCGTCTTCGTTCGTGCGATCGGGGAGGGGGGCT
GCCGGGTGAAGCCTCGGGCTCCGAACCGGTGCAAAGTCCCCGTGTCGCTTGGGCCGACCATACGGATGCG
AGGGGGTGCAGAGCATCGTCCAAAGGTTGGAAAGCAGGTTCGACCGCATCATAAATTCTTATGATCTTGT
GATCATGAAAAATTCGATAGTGCTTTGAACTGGGGAAACTTTAACCGTAGGTCATAAATTATTCTGAAAC
TAGAATAGTTTCCTCAAAGAGGGCCGCTCATCTTTTCCGTATAATCGAACCCGTCGACAGAGGGGTCGGC
GCGAGCGACGTTATGTACGGGCTCACAGGGGGTGGGGCATGGAGACGGCGTATCTGCACGAGTTCGCGAA
GGTGGCCGATTGCGGCAGCTTCACGGCCGCCGCGCGCGAGCTGCATCTGACGCAGTCGACGCTGAGCAAG
CACGTGGCCTTGTTGGAGCGCGAATTCGGGGCCGACCTGTTCGTGCGCGACCGCAGCGGCGTGAGCCTGA
CCGAGGCGGGCGGCGTGCTGTACGCCCAGGCGCGGCAGATGGAGAAGCTGCTGCGCGCCACCGAGCTGCT
GGTGCGCGCGGCGCGCGACGGGCAGGGTTCGGCGGGCGCGGGGGTTGCGGGCGCGACGGCGGGCGCAGCG
GCGGGCGGGGGTGCCGTCGACGGCTCGCCTGCGGCCGCGTGCGACACGGCGCTTCGCTGCAAGTGCCGGC
TCGCGGCCGAGCGCTGCGGGCTCGACCGGCGCGAGCTGGGCGCGCTCATCCTGTACGTGGAGGAGCGCGG
CTTCGAGGCGATCCAGGGCGAGCTGGCGCTGACGCGCGACGAGGTGGCCGACGTGCTGGGCAGCGTGTAC
CGCAAGCTGGGCGTGGGCGACAAGCAGGAGGCGCTCGATTTCATCCATTCCGTTTCGGAATGATGGTAGA
CGCGCCCGCGGCGGTTGGGCATACTGCGTAGAAGTGAAAGCGCTATGAAGCTGGGGGGCTTCGAGCAAAG
GGCTTCATCCGAAGAATGGATGGAGACCGAATATGAGTGCTTGGACTGCTGCGTCCGTCGAAGACGCGGC
GAACAATCTTCTTGAAGAACTGAATAGCGGCGCGATGCGCTTGTGCGTGGAGCATGACGCGTCCGACGAC
GTTGCGCCGGCGTTGCTGCGCGCGGCTCGCGCTCGCGTCGAGGCGGGGTCGAACGTGCGCGTCGTGTGCG
CCGACGCCGTTGCAGCTGCGCGCTTTCGGGCGCTTGCGGCCGACGATCCGCTGCTGGGCGCGCTCGACGT
GGTATCGGTGCGCGAGCTGGCCCTCTCGATTCTAGGCGACGCGCGGGTCGGCGATGCCGTGGGACGCGAC
GCGCGCGTGCTGGACGAGAACGAGCTGGCCGTGCTCATGGAGGACGTGAAGGTGAGCGGCCTCAAGCCGG
GCCGGCTGCGCGAGATGCTCAAGTTCTTCTACAAGAGCATCAGCGACTGCGCCGACGATGACGAGCGCTG
GCTGATCACCGCCGAAGAGCAGACCGTGCACGCCATCCTCACCGAGAACCTGGAGGCGCGCCGCGCGTTG
CTGCCGTGCGAGGTTTCGTCGCTGGCGTATCGCGGCCTTGTGAAAGCCGGGGTCGAGCGCGAGCCGCTGA
CGCTGGTGGCAGACGACTTCGGGTCGCTCAGCAAGGCGTCGCAGCGCCTCGTGCGCCATCTGGCGACGGA
CGGCCTCGTGGCGGCGGGCCGCACGCTGGCCTCGTCCAGCTCCGAGGAGCCGTATCCGTGCTTCGACGGG
TTCCGCGCGCTTGCCGACGAGGCCGACTGCCTGGTGACGCTGGCGTGCGAGCGGCCGGCCGCGGCGCGCG
AGTCCCGCGCGCTGGACGACCCGGCGGCCGAGTTCGCGTTCGCGGCGGCGTCCGTGGAGGAGTGCCTGGC
CGACGGCTTCCGGCCAGGCGACGTGGCTGTGGCCGTGCCGAACGCCGCTTGGGGCGAGCGCATCGCCGCC
GAGCTGGAAGGGCGCGGCATCGCCGTGGAGCGCGGGTTCGACAGCGGGAAGATCAAGGGCGACCCGCGCA
CCGAGGGCCGTTACGCCGACCTCAAGCTGGCCGCGTTCCTGCGGTTGTACCTCGATCCGCACGATTTCAC
GTCGTTGCGCTCGTGGCTGGGGTTCGGCGATTGGCTGCTGCGCTCCGATGCGTTTTTGGAGCTGATGGCG
TACGCGCGCGACCATGAGACGACCGTGCCCGAAGCCGTGGCGCAGCTGCGCACGCAGCGCGACGCCGATC
GCTCCTCGACGATATTCGGGAAGTTCGACGGCCCGCTCGACGAGCTGGACGAGCTGCTGCGCGCCTGCGA
GGAAGGGCTGACGCGCGAGGCCGCCGTAGCGCTGTTCGAAGCGCACGGAATGCCGTTGTCCCCGCGCCAC
GTGGAGCTGCTGGGCGACGACCCTGCGCATGCGGACGTCGAGCGCTTGGCGCGCTGCGGGTTCGCGAAGC
CGGTGGAGGATGTCGCGCGCGATGCCGTGCATGTGGTCTCCTACGCGCGCTGCCACGGGCACCATGTGCG
CACGGTGTTCGTCACCGGCCTGGTGAACGGCTTCTTGCCGGCGAGCGACGCCGTGGACGACAAGTTCACC
ATCGACCATCGGCGCGTGGCGCTCGAACGCGAGCGCGCGCTGTTCCTGGACGTGCTGTCCTGTGCGAGCG
AACGAGCGGTATGCACGCGGTTCGTGCGCGACCTTTTAGAGAACACCGCGTTCACGAAGGTGCAGACCTC
GCGCGTGTTCGTGCGCGACGGCGAGCGCTTCGCGCGCGTGACGCCGTCGGAGTTCGCGTCGCTGACCGAC
GAGGTGCTCTCTCCCGCGCCCGACGCGCCTCGCGAGCTGCCGACGAAGGTGCTGTACGCGTCTTCGACTT
TGTAGCTCCAACGGTCTGACGACCGCGCGAACCTTCGCTGACTTTTCCTGACCGGTGATTTTGAAATGAT
GAAAGGACTGATAGATATGAGCGATGTTGATGTATTCGTGATCGATGACGATTTCGATCCCCTGGCCGAC
CTGAGCCTGGACGACGGCGAGCGGGACGATGCCGAGGCGGATTACCTGCCGCCCATCCCCGATGCCGACA
AGAGCGTGGTGCCTCCCGTGGTGCCGTTGTCTGCGACCGAGCGCATCGAGAAGCTGCTGGCGGGCATTCC
CGGCCAGCAGTTCCGCCTGCTGCACGCCGTGGAATTCTGCACCGAGCCGAAGACGATGGACGAGGCCGTG
GCCAATTTGGACGCGGCGTATCCGAACACGACGAGCGTGTACGGCTCGGCGCAGGTGGTGCAGCTGCTCG
AGCGCGACGGCGCGCTGGAGCGCATCGTGGACGAGGACGCCGCCCATGCGGCCGCCGGCGACGCTGCCGA
TACGCCCGCCGAGGACGAGGGCTTCATCTCGGTGACGCCCGCTCCGCCGTGTCACTACCGTGCCACGCAA
GCGGGCCTCGATGCCGTCGCGGCGCACGTCAACGAGGGCCTCGTGGCGGAGCGGATCAGCGAAGACGAGC
GCTATCTGCCCATCTTCCAGCGCGTGCTTGAGATGTGCGCGCGCGAAGGAGGCTGCCCCACCAAGGAGCT
GGACCAGGCGGTGGACGGCGACCCGCTGTGCCAAGAGCCGCGCCGCTTCTGCGGGTTCTTCCGCGGCAAG
CTGGAAGAAACAGGCGCCATCGAATGGCGCGACGCCTGGACCATTACCGATCTGGGGCGCAGCGTGCTCG
CGTCCGGCTTGTTCGCCGCCGCTTCCCCGTCCGAACGCTAGAGAAGGAGCCACCCATGTCCCACGATCAG
GAAACCACCATCGCCGACGTGCTGCGCGGCCGCATGGCAACCTACCAGTTCCTCTCGCGCCTGTTCCGCG
TGGAGGTGGACCAGGAGCTGTACGACACGCTGATGTCCATGCGCTTCCCGGCGAACACCGGCAACGCGCT
GGTGGACGAAGGCTACCGGATGATCTGCGGTTATCTGAGCCAAGCCGACGGCACGGTGCTCACCGAGCTG
GCGGTGGACTACGTGCGCGCGTTCATCGGGTCGGGCAACGACGGCTTCTCGGCCGCGTACCCGTACGAGT
CGGTGTACACGAGCCCGAAGCGCCTCATGATGCAGGACGCCCGCGACGAGGTGCTGGTGCTGTACCGCGC
CTTCGGTCTGGACAAGCAGGAAAGCTGGAAGGAGGGCGAGGACCATATCGCGCTGGAGCTGGAGTTCGAG
CAGATCCTATGCGAGCGCGCTATCAGGGCGTACGAGGCCGGCGACGAGGACGAGTGCCTGAAGCTGCTGC
TGTCGCAGCGCAACTTCCTGGAGGACCACCTGCTGGCGTGGTACCCCATGATGGCGGCCGACTTGCAGAA
GTTCCCGCAGACCGACTTCTACAAGGGCCTGGGCAAGCTGACCGACGGCTTCCTGCGCAACGACCGCGAA
TTTTTGGACGCCGTGCTGTCTGAGAACGAAGCGGATTGCCATCCAGAGCGGAGGCCGCAGGCCGAAGCCG
AAGGATCCCGTGCGGCGTCGGCCGAAACCGAAGTCGAGGTTGCATGATGGACGAGCACGGCATCGAGCCC
AAGCGCGATACGGGCCCCTGCGTGTCGCGCCGCACGTTCGCCCTGGGAGCCGTGGGAGCGTGCGCCGTCA
TCGGGCTGGGCGGCGTGAAGTACCTGCCCAGTGCCACGTTGCTGCGCCCGCCGGGCGGGCAGGACGAGGA
GCAGCTGGCGCGCGGCTGCCTGCATTGCGAGAAGTGCCGCGAGGTGTGCCCGAAGCATGCCATCGCTCCT
GCTCATCTTGAGGACGGCATCTTGAACGCGCGCACACCGCGCATGGACTTCAAAAGCGGCTGGTGCGATT
TCTGCGAGAACGAGCCGGGCGGGCCGAAGTGCGTCGCGGCGTGCCCGACGCATGCGCTTTCGTGCCCCGA
CCCGTCGCAGGCGATCATCGGCAAGGCGGAGATCAACCGCGACTGGTGCCTTGCCGCGAAGGGCATGGGC
TGCCACGAGTGCGTCGACGTGTGCAACTACGAGGCGCTCGAGCTGGGCGCCGACAACGTGCCGGTGGTGG
ACGTGGATGCGTGCAACGGCTGCGGCGCCTGCGAGCTGGCGTGCATCTCGCTGTCGGCAGGTTCCATCAC
GGCCGGCGCCACCGATCGCGCCATCGTCGTCCGTCCGACCGAAGAAGTGGAGGCGTGATCAGGATGAAGA
AGCTCAAAACCTATCGGCTGCGGTTCCTGATCATGCTGGCGCTGCTGGCCGTGGTGGCCGTGGGGTACTT
CACGGCCGGCGGCATCGGCAACTTCTGCGGCATCGGCTTCGAGTCCATCACGCTGCTGTGCCCCCTAGGC
GCGCTGCTGGCCATGATCGCCGAGCGCACAGCCATCCCGATGGCCGTGATCAGCGTTGCGGTCGTGCTGC
TGGTGTGTATCGTGCTAGGCAAGGTGTTCTGCGCCTGGGCGTGCCCCGTGCACTTCCTGTCGCGAGGAAG
GAAGAAGGGGGATAAGGGGGACAAGGAGGGTAAAGGGGGCAAGGTTGCTTCCCCTTGCTCCGCGTGCGCT
TCCCCTTGCGGCAAAGCCAAGGGCATCAAGATCGACAGCCGTCACGGCATCCTCGCTGCGGCGTTGGGCT
CCACGCTCGTCTTCGGCTTCCCGGTGTTCTGCCTCGTCTGCCCGATCGGCCTCACGTTCGCCACGGTGCT
GCTGGTCATGCGCCTGTTCGCGTTCGGCGACGCCACGTGGACGGTCGTCGCCTTCCCGGCCATCATCGCG
CTGGAGATCCTGCTGCTGCCGAAGTGGTGCCAGCGCTTCTGCCCGTTGGGCGCGTTGCTTTCGCTGTTCA
GCGGGCTGAACCGGACGTTCCGCCCCCAGGTGGACGCCGAGAAGTGCCTGCGCGAGGGTCGCGGCAAGGC
CTGCAACCTGTGCGAGCAGGCATGCCCCGAGGGCATCAACCTGCACGATGTCGCGGCGGGCGAGACCACG
CTCAACGACTGCAGCAAGTGCCGCGCGTGCGCCGACGTGTGCCCCGAGCGCGCCATCACGTTCCCGTTGC
TGCCGAAGAAGCAGGCGCAGGCGACGCCGCTGCCCGTCGACGACGAGATCCCGGAAAGGGGATAGGCCAT
GTCCCTGATCAACGGCCTGCTGGCCCTGTTGGGCGAGATCGAGAGCGATGCCATCGCCGTGCATGAGGAA
CGCTGCATCTCGGTTCGCAACCGCAACGCCGACTGCCTGCGCTGCGTGGAGGCATGCACGTCGGGCGCGC
TGGCGTACCGCGCGGGCGAGCTGCTCGTAGAGCCCGAGCGCTGCATCGGATGCGGCACGTGCGCCACGGC
GTGCCCCACCTGCGCCATCGAGCTGCGCAACCCGACGGATGCCGAGCTGACGGCGCAGCTCAAGCACTCC
ATCGTGGCGACGAAAGGCCATCCGGTCATCGTGTGCGAGCAGGCGCTCGAGGCGGCCAACGTCGCGGCCG
ACGATGCGTCGGCCGCGTGCGCGGTGCCGTGCCTGGGGCGCATGGACGAGTCGGCGCTCGTGGGGTTGGC
GGCGTACCGCGCCTTCGACGCGACGCTGGCCTGCGGTTCGTGCGAGACGTGCCCACATGCTCCGGGCGGC
GCGCTCGTGCGCGAGGTGGTGGAGGGCGCGCGCAACCTGCTTGAGGCGTTCGGATCCTCCATGCCCATCG
ACCTGGAGGAATGCGTGCCCGAGCGCGTGTTGGAGCCCGGCGGGTCGCACGGCCAGGCAGGCAGCGACGG
GGTGGGGCGGCGCGACTTCTTCCGCTCGGCCAAGGACGCATCGACCCGCGCAGCTGGCGCGGCGGTGGCC
GAGGAGTTGGGGATGGTCGAGGCCGAGCCCGTTCCTGCGGCGCATCGCAAAGTGGGCGCAGATGGGACGC
TGTCGCAGTTCGTCCCCACGCGCCGCGTGCGGCTGTACAACTACCTGCAGCACGTGGGGCAACCGACGGC
CGACGAGGTGGAGACGCGTGTCATCGGCGCCGTGTCCATCGATGCCCAGAAGTGCAGTTCGTGCCGCATG
TGCGCGGTGTTCTGTCCCACGGGCGCCATCAAGAAGCTCGACGAGGGCGGCGTGTTCGGCATCGTGCACC
GTCCGAGCGCCTGCATGCAGTGCCGCCTGTGCGAGCACATCTGTCCCGAGCAGGCCATCGCGGTGAGCGG
GCGCGTGCCCATCAAGCAGTTCATGGGCAAGGAAGCCGTGTGCTTCGCTATGAAGCGTCCAACCTGGACC
CCGAACAAGCCCTCATCGATGTACGATAAGCTGCACGCGACGCTCGGCGAACACTTGGAGATGTGCATGT
TCTAGACTAGTCGACTCACACTGGCTCACCTTCGGGTGGGCCTTTCTGCGTTTATATACTAGAGAGAGAA
TATAAAAAGCCAGATTATTAATCCGGCTTTTTTATTATTTAATTCCTGTTATAAAAAAAGGATCAATTTT
GAACTCTCTCCCAAAGTTGATCCCTTAACGATCCCTGCAGGAGAAGGCCATCCTGACGGATGGCCTTTTT
GAAGCTTTCTAGAATCGGGGGCCCCCGGGGGGATTCTAGAACAATGGAAGTCCTCGTCTCGCCCTCGAAT
TAGCCCGCTTAATGAGCGGGCTTTTTTTGAATTAATTCTCGCGAGCTGGCACGACAGGTTTCCCGACTGG
AAAGCGGGCAGTGAGCGCAACGCAATTAATGTAAGTTAGCGCGAATTGCAAGCTGGCCGACGCGCTGGGC
TACGTCTTGCTGGCGTTCGGGAGCAGAAGAGCATACATCTGGAAGCAAAGCCAGGAAAGCGGCCTATGGA
GCTGTGCGGCAGCGCTCAGTAGGCAATTTTTCAAAATATTGTTAAGCCTTTTCTGAGCATGGTATTTTTC
ATGGTATTACCAATTAGCAGGAAAATAAGCCATTGAATATAAAAGATAAAAATGTCTTGTTTACAATAGA
GTGGGGGGGGTCAGCCTGCCGCCTTGGGCCGGGTGATGTCGTACTTGCCCGCCGCGAACTCGGTTACCGT
CCAGCCCAGCGCGACCAGCTCCGGCAACGCCTCGCGCACCCGCTGGCGGCGCTTGCGCATGGTCGAACCA
CTGGCCTCTGACGGCCAGACATAGCCGCACAAGGTATCTATGGAAGCCTTGCCGGTTTTGCCGGGGTCGA
TCCAGCCACACAGCCGCTGGTGCAGCAGGCGGGCGGTTTCGCTGTCCAGCGCCCGCACCTCGTCCATGCT
GATGCGCACATGCTGGCCGCCACCCATGACGGCCTGCGCGATCAAGGGGTTCAGGGCCACGTACAGGCGC
CCGTCCGCCTCGTCGCTGGCGTACTCCGACAGCAGCCGAAACCCCTGCCGCTTGCGGCCATTCTGGGCGA
TGATGGATACCTTCCAAAGGCGCTCGATGCAGTCCTGTATGTGCTTGAGCGCCCCACCACTATCGACCTC
TGCCCCGATTTCCTTTGCCAGCGCCCGATAGCTACCTTTGACCACCATGGCATCAGCGGTGACGGCCTCC
CACTTGGGTTCCAGGAACAGCCGGAGCTGCCGTCCGCCTTCGGTCTTGGGTTCCGGGCCAAGCACTAGGC
CATTAGGCCCAGCCATGGCCACCAGCCCTTGCAGGATGCGCAGATCATCAGCGCCCAGCGGCTCCGGGCC
GCTGAACTCGATCCGCTTGCCGTCGCCGTAGTCATACGTCACGTCCAGCTTGCTGCGCTTGCGCTCGCCC
CGCTTGAGGGCACGGAACAGGCCGGGGGCCAGACAGTGCGCCGGGTCGTGTCGGACGTGGCTGAGGCTGT
GCTTGTTCTTAGGCTTCACCACGGGGCACCCCCTTGCTCTTGCGCTGCCTCTCCAGCACGGCGGGCTTGA
GCACCCCGCCGTCATGCCGCCTGAACCACCGATCAGCGAACGGTGCGCCATAGTTGGCCTTGCTCACACC
GAAGCGGACGAAGAACCGGCGCTGGTCGTCGTCCACACCCCATTCCTCGGCCTCGGCGCTGGTCATGCTC
GACAGGTAGGACTGCCAGCGGATGTTATCGACCAGTACCGAGCTGCCCCGGCTGGCCTGCTGCTGGTCGC
CTGCGCCCATCATGGCCGCGCCCTTGCTGGCATGGTGCAGGAACACGATAGAGCACCCGGTATCGGCGGC
GATGGCCTCCATGCGACCGATGACCTGGGCCATGGGGCCGCTGGCGTTTTCTTCCTCGATGTGGAACCGG
CGCAGCGTGTCCAGCACCATCAGGCGGCGGCCCTCGGCGGCGCGCTTGAGGCCGTCGAACCACTCCGGGG
CCATGATGTTGGGCAGGCTGCCGATCAGCGGCTGGATCAGCAGGCCGTCAGCCACGGCTTGCCGTTCCTC
GGCGCTGAGGTGCGCCCCAAGGGCGTGCAGGCGGTGATGAATGGCGGTGGGCGGGTCTTCGGCGGGCAGG
TAGATCACCGGGCCGGTGGGCAGTTCGCCCACCTCCAGCAGATCCGGCCCGCCTGCAATCTGTGCGGCCA
GTTGCAGGGCCAGCATGGATTTACCGGCACCACCGGGCGACACCAGCGCCCCGACCGTACCGGCCACCAT
GTTGGGCAAAACGTAGTCCAGCGGTGGCGGCGCTGCTGCGAACGCCTCCAGAATATTGATAGGCTTATGG
GTAGCCATTGATTGCCTCCTTTGCAGGCAGTTGGTGGTTAGGCGCTGGCGGGGTCACTACCCCCGCCCTG
CGCCGCTCTGAGTTCTTCCAGGCACTCGCGCAGCGCCTCGTATTCGTCGTCGGTCAGCCAGAACTTGCGC
TGACGCATCCCTTTGGCCTTCATGCGCTCGGCATATCGCGCTTGGCGTACAGCGTCAGGGCTGGCCAGCA
GGTCGCCGGTCTGCTTGTCCTTTTGGTCTTTCATATCAGTCACCGAGAAACTTGCCGGGGCCGAAAGGCT
TGTCTTCGCGGAACAAGGACAAGGTGCAGCCGTCAAGGTTAAGGCTGGCCATATCAGCGACTGAAAAGCG
GCCAGCCTCGGCCTTGTTTGACGTATAACCAAAGCCACCGGGCAACCAATAGCCCTTGTCACTTTTGATC
AGGTAGACCGACCCTGAAGCGCTTTTTTCGTATTCCATAAAACCCCCTTCTGTGCGTGAGTACTCATAGT
ATAACAGGCGTGAGTACCAACGCAAGCACTACATGCTGAAATCTGGCCCGCCCCTGTCCATGCCTCGCTG
GCGGGGTGCCGGTGCCCGTGCCAGCTCGGCCCGCGCAAGCTGGACGCTGGGCAGACCCATGACCTTGCTG
ACGGTGCGCTCGATGTAATCCGCTTCGTGGCCGGGCTTGCGCTCTGCCAGCGCTGGGCTGGCCTCGGCCA
TGGCCTTGCCGATTTCCTCGGCACTGCGGCCCCGGCTGGCCAGCTTCTGCGCGGCGATAAAGTCGCACTT
GCTGAGGTCATCACCGAAGCGCTTGACCAGCCCGGCCATCTCGCTGCGGTACTCGTCCAGCGCCGTGCGC
CGGTGGCGGCTAAGCTGCCGCTCGGACAGTTCGAGGCTGGCCAGCCTGCGGGCCTTCTCCTGCTGCCGCT
GGGCCTGCTCGATCTGCTGGCCAGCCTGCTGCACCAGCGCCGGGCCAGCGGTGGCGGTCTTGCCCTTGGA
TTCACGCAGCAGCACCCACGGCTGATAACCGGCGCGGGTGGTGTGCTTGTCCTTGCGGTTGGTGAAGCCC
GCCAAGCGGCCATAGTGGCGGCTGTCGGCGCTGGCCGGGTCGGCGTCGTACTCGCTGGCCAGCGTCCGGG
CAATCTGCCCCCGAAGTTCACCGCCTGCGGCGTCGGCCACCTTGACCCATGCCTGATAGTTCTTCGGGCT
GGTTTCCACTACCAGGGCAGGCTCCCGGCCCTCGGCTTTCATGTCATCCAGGTCAAACTCGCTGAGGTCG
TCCACCAGCACCAGACCATGCCGCTCCTGCTCGGCGGGCCTGATATACACGTCATTGCCCTGGGCATTCA
TCCGCTTGAGCCATGGCGTGTTCTGGAGCACTTCGGCGGCTGACCATTCCCGGTTCATCATCTGGCCGGT
GGTGGCGTCCCTGACGCCGATATCGAAGCGCTCACAGCCCATGGCCTTGAGCTGTCGGCCTATGGCCTGC
AAAGTCCTGTCGTTCTTCATCGGGCCACCAAGCGCAGCCAGATCGAGCCGTCCTCGGTTGTCAGTGGCGT
CAGGTCGAGCAAGAGCAACGATGCGATCAGCAGCACCACCGTAGGCATCATGGAAGCCAGCATCACGGTT
AGCCATAGCTTCCAGTGCCACCCCCGCGACGCGCTCCGGGCGCTCTGCGCGGCGCTGCTCACCTCGGCGG
CTACCTCCCGCAACTCTTTGGCCAGCTCCACCCATGCCGCCCCTGTCTGGCGCTGGGCTTTCAGCCACTC
CGCCGCCTGCGCCTCGCTGGCCTGCTGGGTCTGGCTCATGACCTGCCGGGCTTCGTCGGCCAGTGTCGCC
ATGCTCTGGGCCAGCGGTTCGATCTGCTCCGCTAACTCGTTGATGCCTCTGGATTTCTTCACTCTGTCGA
TTGCGTTCATGGTCTATTGCCTCCCGGTATTCCTGTAAGTCGATGATCTGGGCGTTGGCGGTGTCGATGT
TCAGGGCCACGTCTGCCCGGTCGGTGCGGATGCCCCGGCCTTCCATCTCCACCACGTTCGGCCCCAGGTG
AACACCGGGCAGGCGCTCGATGCCCTGCGCCTCAAGTGTTCTGTGGTCAATGCGGGCGTCGTGGCCTGCC
CGCTCTAATGCCCGGTTGGCATGGTCGGCCCATGCCTCGCGGGTCTGCTCAAGCCATGCCTTGGGCTTGA
GCGCTTCGGTCTTCTGTGCCCCGCCCTTCTCCGGGGTCTTGCCGTTGTACCGCTTGAACCACTGAGCGGC
GGGCCGCTCGATGCCGTCATTGATCCGCTCGGAGATCATCAGGTGGCAGTGCGGGTTCTCGCCGCCACCG
GCATGGATGGCCAGCGTATACGGCAGGCGCTCGGCACCGGTCAGGTGCTGGGCGAACTCGGACGCCAGCG
CCTTCTGCTGGTCGAGGGTCAGCTCGACCGGCAGGGCAAATTCGACCTCCTTGAACAGCCGCCCATTGGC
GCGTTCATACAGGTCGGCAGCATCCCAGTAGTCGGCGGGCCGCTCGACGAACTCCGGCATGTGCCCGGAT
TCGGCGTGCAAGACTTCATCCATGTCGCGGGCATACTTGCCTTCGCGCTGGATGAAGTCGGCCTTGGCCC
TGGCCGATTGGCCGCCCGACCTGCTGCCGGTTTTCGCCGTAAGGTGATAAATCGCCATGCTGCCTCGCTG
TTGCTTTTGCTTTTCGGCTCCATGCAATGGCCCTCGGAGAGCGCACCGCCCGAAGGGTGGCCGTTAGGCC
AGTTTCTCGAAGAGAAACCGGTAAGTGCGCCCTCCCCTACAAAGTAGGGTCGGGATTGCCGCCGCTGTGC
CTCCATGATAGCCTACGAGACAGCACATTAACAATGGGGTGTCAAGATGGTTAAGGGGAGCAACAAGGCG
GCGGATCGGCTGGCCAAGCTCGAAGAACAACGAGCGCGAATCAATGCCGAAATTCAGCGGGTGCGGGCAA
GGGAACAGCAGCAAGAGCGCAAGAACGAAACAAGGCGCAAGGTGCTGGTGGGGGCCATGATTTTGGCCAA
GGTGAACAGCAGCGAGTGGCCGGAGGATCGGCTCATGGCGGCAATGGATGCGTACCTTGAACGCGACCAC
GACCGCGCCTTGTTCGGTCTGCCGCCACGCCAGAAGGATGAGCCGGGCTGAATGATCGACCGAGACAGGC
CCTGCGGGGCTGCACACGCGCCCCCACCCTTCGGGTAGGGGGAAAGGCCGCTAAAGCGGCTAAAAGCGCT
CCAGCGTATTTCTGCGGGGTTTGGTGTGGGGTTTAGCGGGCTTTGCCCGCCTTTCCCCCTGCCGCGCAGC
GGTGGGGCGGTGTGTAGCCTAGCGCAGCGAATAGACCAGCTATCCGGCCTCTGGCCGGGCATATTGGGCA
AGGGCAGCAGCGCCCCACAAGGGCGCTGATAACCGCGCCTAGTGGATTATTCTTAGATAATCATGGATGG
ATTTTTCCAACACCCCGCCAGCCCCCGCCCCTGCTGGGTTTGCAGGTTTGGGGGCGTGACAGTTATTGCA
GGGGTTCGTGACAGTTATTGCAGGGGGGCGTGACAGTTATTGCAGGGGTTCGTGACAGTTAGTACGGGAG
TGACGGGCACTGGCTGGCAATGTCTAGCAACGGCAGGCATTTCGGCTGAGGGTAAAAGAACTTTCCGCTA
AGCGATAGACTGTATGTAAACACAGTATTGCAAGGACGCGGAACATGCCTCATGTGGCGGCCCTCGCGAG
AATTAATTCAGATAAAAAAAATCCTTAGCTTTCGCTAAGGATGATTTCTAGCGATGACCCTGCTGATTGG
TTCGCTGACCGTAGACTGGTTGGCTTGGTTTCATCAGCCATCCGCTTGCCCTCATCTGTTACGCCGGCGG
TAGCCGGCCAGCCTCGCAGAGCAGGATTCCCGTTGAGCACCGCCAGGTGCGAATAAGGGACAGTGAAGAA
GGAACACCCGCTCGCGGGTGGGCCTACTTCACCTATCCTGCCCGGCTGACGCCGTTGGATACACCAAGGA
AAGTCTACACGAACCCTTTGGCAAAATCCTGTATATCGTGCGACATCGCGCGCGCGCGCGCGGATGCTAG
CGGCGCGCCAAAAAAAAGCCCGCTCATTA
Features (pLannotate 1.2.2; 21 found; start..end, strand, type, name):
     19..813     -  CDS            KanR: aminoglycoside phosphotransferase; aphA-3; confers resistance to kanamycin
    820..876     -  CDS            GmR (fragment): gentamycin acetyltransferase; aacC1; confers resistance to gentamycin
   1052..1075    -  promoter       Pc promoter (fragment): intI1 (promoter lies within the coding sequence); class 1 integron promoter
   1055..1198    -  CDS            YPR2_ECOLX (fragment): Protein predicted: Swiss-Prot protein existence level 4. From Escherichia coli.
   1475..1494    +  misc_feature   BioBrick prefix: BioBrick prefix for parts that start with "ATG"
   3008..3028    -  CDS            7xHis: 6xHis affinity tag
   3041..6091    -  CDS            dadH: DADH_EGGLN - Experimental evidence at protein level: Swiss-Prot protein existence level 1. Involved in drug metabolism, as part of an interspecies gut bacterial pathway for Levodopa (L-dopa) metabolism, acting on dopamine produced by Enterecoccus L-dopa decarboxylase. Removes the para hydroxyl group of dopamine to produce m-tyramine (3-tyramine). It is possible that dopamine dehydroxylation influences the multiple side effects of L-dopa administration linked to dopamine production in the treatment of Parkinson's disease. From Eggerthella lenta (Eubacterium lentum).
   7318..7335    -  CDS            gag (truncated) (fragment): truncated Moloney murine leukemia virus (MMLV) gag gene lacking the start codon
  13463..13490   +  terminator     T7Te terminator: phage T7 early transcription terminator
  13622..13649   +  terminator     rrnB T2 terminator: transcription terminator T2 from the E. coli rrnB gene
  13764..13804   +  CDS            lacI (fragment): lac repressor; lacI; The lac repressor binds to the lac operator to inhibit transcription in E. coli. This inhibition can be relieved by adding lactose or isopropyl-β-D-thiogalactopyranoside (IPTG).
  14081..14932   -  CDS            RSF1010 RepC (fragment): replication protein C of the broad-host-range plasmid RSF1010 (Scholz et al., 1989); repC
  14919..15758   -  CDS            RSF1010 RepA: replication protein A of the broad-host-range plasmid RSF1010 (Scholz et al., 1989); repA
  15750..15824   -  ncRNA          Plasmid R1162: Accession: RF00043 - R1162-like plasmid antisense RNA
  16272..18398   -  CDS            mobA: MOBA2_ECOLX - Also known as repB. Experimental evidence at protein level: Swiss-Prot protein existence level 1. Part of the relaxosome complex that is responsible for plasmid transfer during conjugation. Locally unwinds DNA and catalyzes the cleavage of one of the DNA strands at oriT. The cleaved strand is then transferred through the dedicated type IV secretion apparatus. MobA remains covalently linked at the 5' end of the strand, and once in the recipient cell, it probably catalyzes the rejoining of the two ends of the strand, re-forming the circular plasmid DNA. The primase activity of MobA
  18479..18566   -  oriT           RSF1010 oriT: origin of transfer of the broad-host-range plasmid RSF1010 (Scholz et al., 1989)
  18597..18878   +  CDS            mobC: MOBC_ECOLX - Protein predicted: Swiss-Prot protein existence level 4. This protein is essential to promote the specific transfer of the plasmid in the presence of conjugative plasmids. From Escherichia coli.
  18908..19302   +  rep_origin     RSF1010 oriV: replication origin of the broad-host-range plasmid RSF1010; requires the RSF1010 RepA/B/C proteins for replication (Scholz et al., 1989)
  19467..19508   -  terminator     bacterial terminator: putative bacterial transcription terminator
  19546..19571   -  CDS            traJ (fragment): oriT-recognizing protein; traJ
  19604..19713   -  oriT           oriT: incP origin of transfer
