[The description below was written by a language model from this plasmid's Addgene catalogue record and pLannotate feature annotations shown in this document.]
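Description:
pXD80ENSF7.3-Dadh-ΔElen0473(ElA2) is a large (about 19.8 kb), low-copy bacterial expression plasmid built on the pXD68Kan2 backbone. It is intended to express the dopamine dehydroxylase (Dadh) of Eggerthella lenta strain A2 in the gut actinobacterium Gordonibacter urolithinfaciens DSM 27213. The backbone carries the replication and mobilisation machinery of the broad-host-range plasmid RSF1010: oriV, RepA and RepC (the latter annotated as a fragment), the R1162-like antisense RNA, and mobA (also known as repB, with primase activity). Alongside these sit mobC and the RSF1010 oriT, and an additional IncP-type oriT is also annotated. Together these elements would support cloning in E. coli and conjugative transfer into non-model hosts. Selection is by kanamycin through the aphA-3 aminoglycoside phosphotransferase. The short gentamicin-resistance, integron Pc promoter, lacI and traJ fragments appear to be remnants of earlier vector versions.

The annotated payload is the roughly 3 kb dadH coding sequence, which encodes the enzyme that removes the para hydroxyl group of dopamine to give m-tyramine. It is followed by a C-terminal polyhistidine tag, recorded as His8, for detection or affinity purification. The name and purpose indicate that Elen_0473 has been deleted from the cloned Dadh region, which suggests a test of that gene's contribution to Dadh function. A long stretch of about 7 kb between dadH and the T7Te and rrnB T2 terminators has no meaningful annotation, apart from a tiny, probably spurious gag match. It presumably holds further insert or regulatory sequence, but its content is not described in the record. The promoter driving expression is likewise not stated. The plasmid comes from work on gut bacterial enzymes that metabolise catechol-type dietary polyphenols, where it serves for heterologous expression of Dadh.
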