Addgene plasmid #225318: pXD80ENSF7.3-Dadh-ΔElen0473(ElA2)
Purpose: Expresses Eggerthella lenta A2 Dadh (ΔElen_0473) in Gordonibacter urolithinfaciens DSM 27213
Depositing lab: Emily Balskus. Depositing organization: Harvard University. Publication: Enantiocomplementary Gut Bacterial Enzymes Metabolize Dietary Polyphenols. Dong X, Bae M, Le C, Aguilar Ramos MA, Balskus EP. J Am Chem Soc. 2025 Mar 5;147(9):7231-7244. doi: 10.1021/jacs.4c09892. Epub 2025 Feb 24. PubMed 39993729.
Backbone
  Vector backbone: pXD68Kan2
  Vector type: Bacterial Expression
Growth in bacteria
  Bacterial resistance: Kanamycin, 50 μg/mL
  Growth temperature: 37°C
  Growth strain: DH5alpha
  Copy number: Low Copy
Gene/Insert
  Gene/Insert name: Dadh (ΔElen_0473) (alt name: Dopamine dehydroxylase)
  Species: Eggerthella lenta
  Tag / fusion protein: His8 (C terminal on insert)
Terms and licenses: Academic/Nonprofit Terms; Industry Terms: Not Available to Industry
How to cite: pXD80ENSF7.3-Dadh-ΔElen0473(ElA2) was a gift from Emily Balskus (Addgene plasmid # 225318 ; http://n2t.net/addgene:225318 ; RRID:Addgene_225318)
